Addgene plasmid #53959: CAG-lox-CAT-lox-unique Bam cloning site-hGH polyA (Clone 17)
Purpose: (Empty Backbone) allows Cre-mediated expression of transgene
Depositing lab: Jeffrey Robbins. Depositing organization: Cincinnati Children's Hospital Medical Center. Publication: Noonan syndrome is associated with enhanced pERK activity, the repression of which can prevent craniofacial malformations. Nakamura T, Gulick J, Pratt R, Robbins J. Proc Natl Acad Sci U S A. 2009 Sep 8;106(36):15436-41. doi: 10.1073/pnas.0903302106. Epub 2009 Aug 24. PubMed 19706403.
Backbone
  Vector backbone: pBluescript2 SK+
  Modifications to backbone: see author map
  Vector type: Mammalian Expression, Cre/Lox
  Promoter: CMV enhancer, chicken actin promoter
  Tag / fusion protein: Lox-CAT-Lox (N terminal on backbone)
Growth in bacteria
  Bacterial resistance: Ampicillin, 100 μg/mL
  Growth temperature: 37°C
  Growth strain: DH5alpha
  Copy number: High Copy
Gene/Insert
  Cloning method: Restriction Enzyme
  Sequencing primers: 5′ M13; 3′ M13R
Terms and licenses: Academic/Nonprofit Terms; Industry Terms: Not Available to Industry
Depositor comments: When the CAT gene is excised by Cre-mediated recombination between the tandem loxP sites, the gene of interest becomes positioned adjacent to the CAG promoter, permitting gene expression.
How to cite: CAG-lox-CAT-lox-unique Bam cloning site-hGH polyA (Clone 17) was a gift from Jeffrey Robbins (Addgene plasmid # 53959 ; http://n2t.net/addgene:53959 ; RRID:Addgene_53959)
