[The description below was written by a language model from this plasmid's Addgene catalogue record.]
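Description:
CAG-lox-CAT-lox-unique Bam cloning site-hGH polyA (Clone 17) is an empty mammalian expression backbone for Cre-dependent transgene expression, built on the pBluescript II SK+ phagemid. It is propagated in E. coli as a high-copy plasmid under ampicillin selection. The record refers to an author map for the exact backbone modifications and provides no feature table, so coordinates, total size and any retained pBluescript elements beyond the M13 forward and reverse sequencing primer sites are not documented here.

The expression cassette is driven by the CAG promoter, a composite of the CMV enhancer and the chicken actin promoter that typically gives strong, broad activity in mammalian cells and tissues. Immediately downstream sits a chloramphenicol acetyltransferase (CAT) gene flanked by two tandem, same-orientation loxP sites, followed by a unique BamHI site for restriction-based insertion of a gene of interest and then the human growth hormone polyadenylation signal. In the unrecombined state, the CAT gene lies next to the promoter and separates it from the downstream insert, so the floxed cassette acts as a stop element while CAT can also serve as an assayable indicator that the cassette is active. When Cre recombinase is supplied, recombination between the loxP sites excises CAT, placing the inserted gene directly adjacent to CAG and switching on its expression.

The design suits conditional, tissue- or time-restricted transgene expression, where the pattern is set by the Cre source. The associated publication concerns Noonan syndrome and ERK signalling in craniofacial malformations, but the deposited plasmid itself carries no transgene.
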