>Addgene plasmid #53959 | CAG-lox-CAT-lox-unique Bam cloning site-hGH polyA (Clone 17) | depositor partial sequence | sequence record 84058 | sequencing results using M13 primer
GAGCGCGCGTAATACGACTCACTATAGGGCGAATTGGGTACCGGGCCCCCCCTCGAGGTCGACATTGATT
ATTGACTAGTTATTAATAGTAATCAATTACGGGGTCATTAGTTCATAGCCCATATATGGAGTTCCGCGTT
ACATAACTTACGGTAAATGGCCCGCCTGGCTGACCGCCCAACGACCCCCGCCCATTGACGTCAATAATGA
CGTATGTTCCCATAGTAACGCCAATAGGGACTTTCCATTGACGTCAATGGGTGGAGTATTTACGGTAAAC
TGCCCACTTGGCAGTACATCAAGTGTATCATATGCCAAGTACGCCCCCTATTGACGTCAATGACGGTAAA
TGGCCCGCCTGGCATTATGCCCAGTACATGACCTTATGGGACTTTCCTACTTGGCAGTACATCTACGTAT
TAGTCATCGCTATTACCATGGTCGAGGTGAGCCCCACGTTCTGCTTCACTCTCCCCATCTCCCCCCCCTC
CCCACCCCCAATTTTGTATTTATTTATTTTTTAATTATTTTGTGCAGCGATGGGGGCGGGGGGGGGGGGG
G
