>Addgene plasmid #53959 | CAG-lox-CAT-lox-unique Bam cloning site-hGH polyA (Clone 17) | depositor partial sequence | sequence record 84059 | sequencing results using M13 primer
CAACCTATGGAACTGATGAATGGGAGCAGTGGTGGAATGCCTTTAATGAGGAAAACCTGTTTTGCTCAGA
AGAAATGCCATCTAGTGATGATGAGGCTACTGCTGACTCTCAACATTCTACTCCTCCAAAAAAGAAGAGA
AAGGTAGAAGACCCCAAGGACTTTCCTTCAGAATTGCTAAGTTTTTTGAGTCATGCTGTGTTTAGTAATA
GAACTCTTGCTTGCTTTGCTATTTACACCACAAAGGAAAAAGCTGCACTGCTATACAAGAAAATTATGGA
AAAATATTCTGTAACCTTTATAAGTAGGCATAACAGTTATAATCATAACATACTGTTTTTTCTTACTCCA
CACAGGCATAGAGTGTCTGCTATTAATAACTATGCTCAAAAATTGTGTACCTTTAGCTTTTTAATTTGTA
AAGGGGTTAATAAGGAATATTTGATGTATAGTGCCTTGACTAGAGATCATAATCAGCCATACCACATTTG
TAGAGGTTTTACTTGCTTTAAAAAACCTCCCACACCTCCCCCTGAACCTGAAACATAAAATGAATGCAAT
TGTTGTTGTTAACTTGTTTATTGCAGCTTATAATGGTTACAAATAAAGCAATAGCATCACAAATTTCACA
AATAAAGCATTTTTTTCACTGCATTCTAGTTGTGGTTTGTCCAAACTCATCAATGTATCTTATCATGTCT
GGATCGATCCCCGGTCGAGGGACCTAATAACTTCGTATAGCATACATTATACGAAGTTATATTAAGGGTT
CCGGATCCGGTGGCATCCCTGTGACCCCTCCCCAGTGCCTCTCCTGGCCCTGGAAGTTGCCACTCCAGTG
CCCACCAGCCTTGTCCTAATAAAATTAAGTTGCATCATTTTGTCTGACTAGGTGTCCTTCTATAATATTA
TGGGGTGGAGGGGGGTGGTATGGAGCAAGGGGCAAGTTGGGAAGACAACCTGTAGGGCCTGCGGGGTCTA
TTGGGAACCAAGCTGGAGTGCAGTGGCACAATCTTGGCTCACTGCAATCTCCGCCTCCTGGGTTCAAGCG
ATTCTCCTGCCTCAGCCTCCCGAGTTGTTGGGATTCCAGGCATGCATGACCAGGCTCAGCTAATTTTTGT
TTTTTTGGTAGAGACGGGGTTTCACCATATTGGCCAGGCTGGTCTCCAACTCCTAATCTCAGGTGATCTA
CCCACCTTGGCCTCCCAAATTGCTGGGATTACAGGCGTGAACCACTGCTCCCTTCCCTGTCCTTCTGATT
TTAAAATAACTATACCAGCAGGAGGACGTCCAGACACAGCATAGGCTACCTGGCCATGCCCAACCGGTGG
GACATTTGAGTTGCTTGCTTGGCACTGTCCTCTCATGCGTTGGGTCCACTCAGTAGATGCCTGTTGCGGC
CGC
