>Addgene plasmid #53959 | CAG-lox-CAT-lox-unique Bam cloning site-hGH polyA (Clone 17) | addgene partial sequence | sequence record 90678 | M13pUC-Rev 5'-AGCGGATAACAATTTCACACAGG-3'
CCAGCGCGCAATTAACCCTCACTAAAGGGAACAAAAGCTGGAGCTCCACCGCGGTGGCGGCCGCAACAGG
CATCTACTGAGTGGACCCAACGCATGAGAGGACAGTGCCAAGCAAGCAACTCAAATGTCCCACCGGTTGG
GCATGGCCAGGTAGCCTATGCTGTGTCTGGACGTCCTCCTGCTGGTATAGTTATTTTAAAATCAGAAGGA
CAGGGAAGGGAGCAGTGGTTCACGCCTGTAATCCCAGCAATTTGGGAGGCCAAGGTGGGTAGATCACCTG
AGATTAGGAGTTGGAGACCAGCCTGGCCAATATGGTGAAACCCCGTCTCTACCAAAAAAACAAAAATTAG
CTGAGCCTGGTCATGCATGCCTGGAATCCCAACAACTCGGGAGGCTGAGGCAGGAGAATCGCTTGAACCC
AGGAGGCGGAGATTGCAGTGAGCCAAGATTGTGCCACTGCACTCCAGCTTGGTTCCCAATAGACCCCGCA
GGCCCTACAGGTTGTCTTCCCAACTTGCCCCTTGCTCCATACCACCCCCCTCCACCCCATAATATTATAG
AAGGACACCTAGTCAGACAAAATGATGCAACTTAATTTTATTAGGACAAGGCTGGTGGGCACTGGAGTGG
CAACTTCCAGGGCCAGGAGAGGCACTGGGGAGGGGTCACAGGGATGCCACCGGATCCGGAACCCTTAATA
TAACTTCGTATAATGTATGCTATACGAAGTTATTAGGTCCCTCGACCGGGGATCGATCCAGACATGATAA
GATACATTGATGAGTTTGGACAAACCACAACTAGAATGCAGTGAAAAAA
