>Addgene plasmid #53959 | CAG-lox-CAT-lox-unique Bam cloning site-hGH polyA (Clone 17) | addgene partial sequence | sequence record 90683 | M13pUC-Fwd 5'-CCCAGTCACGACGTTGTAAAACG-3'
GGGCGAATTGGGTACCGGGCCCCCCCTCGAGGTCGACATTGATTATTGACTAGTTATTAATAGTAATCAA
TTACGGGGTCATTAGTTCATAGCCCATATATGGAGTTCCGCGTTACATAACTTACGGTAAATGGCCCGCC
TGGCTGACCGCCCAACGACCCCCGCCCATTGACGTCAATAATGACGTATGTTCCCATAGTAACGCCAATA
GGGACTTTCCATTGACGTCAATGGGTGGAGTATTTACGGTAAACTGCCCACTTGGCAGTACATCAAGTGT
ATCATATGCCAAGTACGCCCCCTATTGACGTCAATGACGGTAAATGGCCCGCCTGGCATTATGCCCAGTA
CATGACCTTATGGGACTTTCCTACTTGGCAGTACATCTACGTATTAGTCATCGCTATTACCATGGTCGAG
GTGAGCCCCACGTTCTGCTTCACTCTCCCCATCTCCCCCCCCTCCCCACCCCCAATTT
