>Addgene plasmid #53959 | CAG-lox-CAT-lox-unique Bam cloning site-hGH polyA (Clone 17) | addgene partial sequence | sequence record 90736 | SVlargeT-R 5'-GGAAAGTCCTTGGGGTCTTC-3'
TGAGAGTCAGCAGTAGCCTCATCATCACTAGATGGCATTTCTTCTGAGCAAAACAGGTTTTCCTCATTAA
AGGCATTCCACCACTGCTCCCATTCATCAGTTCCATAGGTTGGAATCTAAAATACACAAACAATTAGAAT
CAGTAGTTTAACACATTATACACTTAAAAATTTTATATTTACCTTAGAGCTTTAAATCTCTGTAGGTAGT
TTGTCCAATTATGTCACACCACAGAAGTAAGGTTCCTTCACAAAGATCCGGCGAATTTCTGCCATTCATC
CGCTTATTATCACTTATTCAGGCGTAGCAACCAGGCGTTTAAGGGCACCAATAACTGCCTTAAAAAAATT
ACGCCCCGCCCTGCCACTCATCGCAGTACTGTTGTAATTCATTAAGCATTCTGCCGACATGGAAGCCATC
ACAAACGGCATGATGAACCTGAATCGCCAGCGGCATCAGCACCTTGTCGCCTTGCGTATAATATTTGCCC
ATGGTGAAAACGGGGGCGAAGAAGTTGTCCATATTGGCCACGTTTAAATCAAAACTGGTGAAACTCACCC
AGGGATTGGCTGAGACGAAAAACATATTCTCAATAAACCCTTTAGGGAAATAGGCCAGGTTTTCACCGTA
ACACGCCACATCTTGCGAATATATGTGTAGAAACTGCCGGAAATCGTCGTGGTATTCACTCCAGAGCGAT
GAAAACGTTTCAGTTTGCTCATGGAAAACGGTGTAACAAGGGTGAACACTATCCCATATCACCAGCTCAC
CGTCTTTCATTGCCATACGGAATTCCGGATGAGCATTCATCAGGCGGGCAAGAATGTGAATAA
