>Addgene plasmid #53959 | CAG-lox-CAT-lox-unique Bam cloning site-hGH polyA (Clone 17) | addgene partial sequence | sequence record 90737 | CAT-R 5'-GCAACTGACTGAAATGCCTC-3'
GGTATATCCAGTGATTTTTTTCTCCATTTTAGCTTCCTTAGCTCCTGAAAATCTCGCCAAGCTCCTCGAG
ATCCAGATCCGGAACCCTTAATATAACTTCGTATAATGTATGCTATACGAAGTTATTAGGTCCCTCGACC
GCCCAGCTTGAATTCTTTGCCAAAATGATGAGACAGCACAATAACCAGCACGTTGCCCAGGAGCTGTAGG
AAAAAGAAGAAGGCATGAACATGGTTAGCAGAGGCTCTAGAGCCGCCGGTCACACGCCAGAAGCCGAACC
CCGCCCTGCCCCGTCCCCCCCGAAGGCAGCCGTCCCCCCGCGGACAGCCCCGAGGCTGGAGAGGGAGAAG
GGGACGGCGGCGCGGCGACGCACGAAGGCCCTCCCCGCCCATTTCCTTCCTGCCGGCGCCGCACCGCTTC
GCCCCGCGCCCGCTAGAGGGGGTGCGGCGGCGCCTCCCAGATTTCGGCTCCGCACAGATTTGGGACAAAG
GAAGTCCCTGCGCCCTCTCGCACGATTACCATAAAAGGCAATGGCTGCGGCTCGCCGCGCCTCGACAGCC
GCCGGCGCTCCGGGGGCCGCCGCGCCCCTCCCCCGAGCCCTC
