>Addgene plasmid #53959 | CAG-lox-CAT-lox-unique Bam cloning site-hGH polyA (Clone 17) | addgene partial sequence | sequence record 189851 | Addgene Partial NGS Result
CCCCCCCCCCCGCCCCCATCGCTGCACAAAATAATTAAAAAATAAATAAATACAAAATTGGGGGTGGGGA
GGGGGGGGAGATGGGGAGAGTGAAGCAGAACGTGGGGCTCACCTCGACCATGGTAATAGCGATGACTAAT
ACGTAGATGTACTGCCAAGTAGGAAAGTCCCATAAGGTCATGTACTGGGCATAATGCCAGGCGGGCCATT
TACCGTCATTGACGTCAATAGGGGGCGTACTTGGCATATGATACACTTGATGTACTGCCAAGTGGGCAGT
TTACCGTAAATACTCCACCCATTGACGTCAATGGAAAGTCCCTATTGGCGTTACTATGGGAACATACGTC
ATTATTGACGTCAATGGGCGGGGGTCGTTGGGCGGTCAGCCAGGCGGGCCATTTACCGTAAGTTATGTAA
CGCGGAACTCCATATATGGGCTATGAACTAATGACCCCGTAATTGATTACTATTAATAACTAGTCAATAA
TCAATGTCGACCTCGAGGGGGGGCCCGGTACCCAATTCGCCCTATAGTGAGTCGTATTACGCGCGCTCAC
TGGCCGTCGTTTTACAACGTCGTGACTGGGAAAACCCTGGCGTTACCCAACTTAATCGCCTTGCAGCACA
TCCCCCTTTCGCCAGCTGGCGTAATAGCGAAGAGGCCCGCACCGATCGCCCTTCCCAACAGTTGCGCAGC
CTGAATGGCGAATGGG
[124 nt withheld, positions 717-840]
C
[91 nt withheld, positions 842-932]
A
[49 nt withheld, positions 934-982]
CCTTTGACGTTGGAGTCCACGTTCTTT
[37 nt withheld, positions 1010-1046]
ACCCTATCTCGGTCTATTCTTTTGATTTATAAGGGATTTTGCCGATTTCGGCCTATTGGTTAAAAAATGA
GCTGATTTAACAAAAATTTAACGCGAATTTTAACAAAATATTAACGCTTACAATTTAGGTGGCACTTTTC
GGGGAAATGTGCGCGGAACCCCTATTTGTTTATTTTTCTAAATACATTCAAATATGTATCCGCTCATGAG
ACAATAACCCTGATAAATGCTTCAATAATATTGAAAAAGGAAGAGTATGAGTATTCAACATTTCCGTGTC
GCCCTTATTCCCTTTTTTGCGGCATTTTGCCTTCCTGTTTTTGCTCACCCAGAAACGCTGGTGAAAGTAA
AAGATGCTGAAGATCAGTTGGGTGCACGAGTGGGTTACATCGAACTGGATCTCAACAGCGGTAAGATCCT
TGAGAGTTTTCGCCCCGAAGAACGTTTTCCAATGATGAGCACTTTTAAAGTTCTGCTATGTGGCGCGGTA
TTATCCCGTATTGACGCCGGGCAAGAGCAACTCGGTCGCCGCATACACTATTCTCAGAATGACTTGGTTG
AGTACTCACCAGTCACAGAAAAGCATCTTACGGATGGCATGACAGTAAGAGAATTATGCAGTGCTGCCAT
AACCATGAGTGATAACACTGCGGCCAACTTACTTCTGACAACGATCGGAGGACCGAAGGAGCTAACCGCT
TTTTTGCACAACATGGGGGATCATGTAACTCGCCTTGATCGTTGGGAACCGGAGCTGAATGAAGCCATAC
CAAACGACGAGCGTGACACCACGATGCCTGTAGCAATGGCAACAACGTTGCGCAAACTATTAACTGGCGA
ACTACTTACTCTAGCTTCCCGGCAACAATTAATAGACTGGATGGAGGCGGATAAAGTTGCAGGACCACTT
CTGCGCTCGGCCCTTCCGGCTGGCTGGTTTATTGCTGATAAATCTGGAGCCGGTGAGCGTGGGTCTCGCG
GTATCATTGCAGCACTGGGGCCAGATGGTAAGCCCTCCCGTATCGTAGTTATCTACACGACGGGGAGTCA
GGCAACTATGGATGAACGAAATAGACAGATCGCTGAGATAGGTGCCTCACTGATTAAGCATTGGTAACTG
TCAGACCAAGTTTACTCATATATACTTTAGATTGATTTAAAACTTCATTTTTAATTTAAAAGGATCTAGG
TGAAGATCCTTTTTGATAATCTCATGACCAAAATCCCTTAACGTGAGTTTTCGTTCCACTGAGCGTCAGA
CCCCGTAGAAAAGATCAAAGGATCTTCTTGAGATCCTTTTTTTCTGCGCGTAATCTGCTGCTTGCAAACA
AAAAAACCACCGCTACCAGCGGTGGTTTGTTTGCCGGATCAAGAGCTACCAACTCTTTTTCCGAAGGTAA
CTGGCTTCAGCAGAGCGCAGATACCAAATACTGTTCTTCTAGTGTAGCCGTAGTTAGGCCACCACTTCAA
GAACTCTGTAGCACCGCCTACATACCTCGCTCTGCTAATCCTGTTACCAGTGGCTGCTGCCAGTGGCGAT
AAGTCGTGTCTTACCGGGTTGGACTCAAGACGATAGTTACCGGATAAGGCGCAGCGGTCGGGCTGAACGG
GGGGTTCGTGCACACAGCCCAGCTTGGAGCGAACGACCTACACCGAACTGAGATACCTACAGCGTGAGCT
ATGAGAAAGCGCCACGCTTCCCGAAGGGAGAAAGGCGGACAGGTATCCGGTAAGCGGCAGGGTCGGAACA
GGAGAGCGCACGAGGGAGCTTCCAGGGGGAAACGCCTGGTATCTTTATAGTCCTGTCGGGTTTCGCCACC
TCTGACTTGAGCGTCGATTTTTGTGATGCTCGTCAGGGGGGCGGAGCCTATGGAAAAACGCCAGCAACGC
GGCCTTTTTACGGTTCCTGGCCTTTTGCTGGCCTTTTGCTCACATGTTCTTTCCTGCGTTATCCCCTGAT
TCTGTGGATAACCGTATTACCGCCTTTGAGTGAGCTGATACCGCTCGCCGCAGCCGAACGACCGAGCGCA
GCGAGTCAGTGAGCGAGGAAGCGGAAGAGCGCCCAATACGCAAACCGCCTCTCCCCGCGCGTTGGCCGAT
TCATTAATGCAGCTGGCACGACAGGTTTCCCGACTGGAAAGCGGGCAGTGAGCGCAACGCAATTAATGTG
AGTTAGCTCACTCATTAGGCACCCCAGGCTTTACACTTTATGCTTCCGGCTCGTATGTTGTGTGGAATTG
TGAGCGGATAACAATTTCACACAGGAAACAGCTATGACCATGATTACGCCAAGCGCGCAATTAACCCTCA
CTAAAGGGAACAAAAGCTGGAGCTCCACCGCGGTGGCGGCCGCAACAGGCATCTACTGAGTGGACCCAAC
GCATGAGAGGACAGTGCCAAGCAAGCAACTCAAATGTCCCACCGGTTGGGCATGGCCAGGTAGCCTATGC
TGTGTCTGGACGTCCTCCTGCTGGTATAGTTATTTTAAAATCAGAAGGACAGGGAAGGGAGCAGTGGTTC
ACGCCTGTAATCCCAGCAATTTGGGAGGCCAAGGTGGGTAGATCACCTGAGATTAGGAGTTGGAGACCAG
CCTGGCCAATATGGTGAAACCCCGTCTCTACCAAAAAAACAAAAATTAGCTGAGCCTGGTCATGCATGCC
TGGAATCCCAACAACTCGGGAGGCTGAGGCAGGAGAATCGCTTGAACCCAGGAGGCGGAGATTGCAGTGA
GCCAAGATTGTGCCACTGCACTCCAGCTTGGTTCCCAATAGACCCCGCAGGCCCTACAGGTTGTCTTCCC
AACTTGCCCCTTGCTCCATACCACCCCCCTCCACCCCATAATATTATAGAAGGACACCTAGTCAGACAAA
ATGATGCAACTTAATTTTATTAGGACAAGGCTGGTGGGCACTGGAGTGGCAACTTCCAGGGCCAGGAGAG
GCACTGGGGAGGGGTCACAGGGATGCCACCGGATCCGGAACCCTTAATATAACTTCGTATAATGTATGCT
ATACGAAGTTATTAGGTCCCTCGACCGGGGATCGATCCAGACATGATAAGATACATTGATGAGTTTGGAC
AAACCACAACTAGAATGCAGTGAAAAAAATGCTTTATTTGTGAAATTTGTGATGCTATTGCTTTATTTGT
AACCATTATAAGCTGCAATAAACAAGTTAACAACAACAATTGCATTCATTTTATGTTTCAGGTTCAGGGG
GAGGTGTGGGAGGTTTTTTAAAGCAAGTAAAACCTCTACAAATGTGGTATGGCTGATTATGATCTCTAGT
CAAGGCACTATACATCAAATATTCCTTATTAACCCCTTTACAAATTAAAAAGCTAAAGGTACACAATTTT
TGAGCATAGTTATTAATAGCAGACACTCTATGCCTGTGTGGAGTAAGAAAAAACAGTATGTTATGATTAT
AACTGTTATGCCTACTTATAAAGGTTACAGAATATTTTTCCATAATTTTCTTGTATAGCAGTGCAGCTTT
TTCCTTTGTGGTGTAAATAGCAAAGCAAGCAAGAGTTCTATTACTAAACACAGCATGACTCAAAAAACTT
AGCAATTCTGAAGGAAAGTCCTTGGGGTCTTCTACCTTTCTCTTCTTTTTTGGAGGAGTAGAATGTTGAG
AGTCAGCAGTAGCCTCATCATCACTAGATGGCATTTCTTCTGAGCAAAACAGGTTTTCCTCATTAAAGGC
ATTCCACCACTGCTCCCATTCATCAGTTCCATAGGTTGGAATCTAAAATACACAAACAATTAGAATCAGT
AGTTTAACACATTATACACTTAAAAATTTTATATTTACCTTAGAGCTTTAAATCTCTGTAGGTAGTTTGT
CCAATTATGTCACACCACAGAAGTAAGGTTCCTTCACAAAGATCCGGCGAATTTCTGCCATTCATCCGCT
TATTATCACTTATTCAGGCGTAGCAACCAGGCGTTTAAGGGCACCAATAACTGCCTTAAAAAAATTACGC
CCCGCCCTGCCACTCATCGCAGTACTGTTGTAATTCATTAAGCATTCTGCCGACATGGAAGCCATCACAA
ACGGCATGATGAACCTGAATCGCCAGCGGCATCAGCACCTTGTCGCCTTGCGTATAATATTTGCCCATGG
TGAAAACGGGGGCGAAGAAGTTGTCCATATTGGCCACGTTTAAATCAAAACTGGTGAAACTCACCCAGGG
ATTGGCTGAGACGAAAAACATATTCTCAATAAACCCTTTAGGGAAATAGGCCAGGTTTTCACCGTAACAC
GCCACATCTTGCGAATATATGTGTAGAAACTGCCGGAAATCGTCGTGGTATTCACTCCAGAGCGATGAAA
ACGTTTCAGTTTGCTCATGGAAAACGGTGTAACAAGGGTGAACACTATCCCATATCACCAGCTCACCGTC
TTTCATTGCCATACGGAATTCCGGATGAGCATTCATCAGGCGGGCAAGAATGTGAATAAAGGCCGGATAA
AACTTGTGCTTATTTTTCTTTACGGTCTTTAAAAAGGCCGTAATATCCAGCTGAACGGTCTGGTTATAGG
TACATTGAGCAACTGACTGAAATGCCTCAAAATGTTCTTTACGATGCCATTGGGATATATCAACGGTGGT
ATATCCAGTGATTTTTTTCTCCATTTTAGCTTCCTTAGCTCCTGAAAATCTCGCCAAGCTCCTCGAGATC
CAGATCCGGAACCCTTAATATAACTTCGTATAATGTATGCTATACGAAGTTATTAGGTCCCTCGACCGCC
CAGCTTGAATTCTTTGCCAAAATGATGAGACAGCACAATAACCAGCACGTTGCCCAGGAGCTGTAGGAAA
AAGAAGAAGGCATGAACATGGTTAGCAGAGGCTCTAGAGCCGCCGGTCACACGCCAGAAGCCGAACCCCG
CCCTGCCCCGTCCCCCCCGAAGGCAGCCGTCCCCCCGCGGACAGCCCCGAGGCTGGAGAGGGAGAAGGGG
ACGGCGGCGCGGCGACGCACGAAGGCCCTCCCCGCCCATTTCCTTCCTGCCGGCGCCGCACCGCTTCGCC
CCGCGCCCGCTAGAGGGGGTGCGGCGGCGCCTCCCAGATTTCGGCTCCGCACAGATTTGGGACAAAGGAA
GTCCCTGCGCCCTCTCGCACGATTACCATAAAAGGCAATGGCTGCGGCTCGCCGCGCCTCGACAGCCGCC
GGCGCTCCGGGGGCCGCCGCGCCCCTCCCCCGAGCCCTCCCCGGCCC
